Addgene plasmid #82292: pDONR223_NOTCH2_WT
Purpose: Gateway Donor vector containing NOTCH2, part of the Target Accelerator Plasmid Collection.
Depositing lab: Jesse Boehm & William Hahn & David Root. Depositing organization: Broad Institute. Publication: Systematic Functional Interrogation of Rare Cancer Variants Identifies Oncogenic Alleles. Kim E, Ilic N, Shrestha Y, Zou L, Kamburov A, Zhu C, Yang X, Lubonja R, Tran N, Nguyen C, Lawrence MS, Piccioni F, Bagul M, Doench JG, Chouinard CR, Wu X, Hogstrom L, Natoli T, Tamayo P, Horn H, Corsello SM, Lage K, Root DE, Subramanian A, Golub TR, Getz G, Boehm JS, Hahn WC. Cancer Discov. 2016 Jul;6(7):714-26. doi: 10.1158/2159-8290.CD-16-0160. Epub 2016 May 4. PubMed 27147599.
Backbone
  Vector backbone: pDONR223
  Backbone manufacturer: Invitrogen
  Backbone size w/o insert (bp): 2790
  Vector type: Gateway Entry vector
Growth in bacteria
  Bacterial resistance: Spectinomycin, 50 μg/mL
  Growth temperature: 37°C
  Growth strain: DH5alpha
  Copy number: High Copy
Gene/Insert
  Gene/Insert name: NOTCH2 (alt name: NM_001200001.1)
  Species: H. sapiens (human)
  Mutation: C946Y
  Entrez Gene: NOTCH2 (a.k.a. AGS2, HJCYS, hN2)
  Promoter: None
  Cloning method: Gateway Cloning
  Sequencing primers: 5′ M13pUC-fwd; 3′ M13-Rev
Terms and licenses: Academic/Nonprofit Terms; Industry Terms: Not Available to Industry
Depositor comments: Open state: NO stop codon immediately follows insert. Supporting reference: Systematic morphological profiling of human gene and allele function via Cell Painting. Rohban MH, et al. Elife. 2017, Mar 18;6. pii: e24060. PubMed PMID 28315521
How to cite: pDONR223_NOTCH2_WT was a gift from Jesse Boehm & William Hahn & David Root (Addgene plasmid # 82292 ; http://n2t.net/addgene:82292 ; RRID:Addgene_82292)
