[The description below was written by a language model from this plasmid's Addgene catalogue record and pLannotate feature annotations shown in this document.]
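Description:
pDONR223_NOTCH2_WT is a Gateway entry clone built on the Invitrogen pDONR223 backbone. It carries a human NOTCH2 open reading frame and belongs to the Target Accelerator Plasmid Collection, a set of cancer gene alleles assembled for systematic functional testing. It replicates in E. coli from a high-copy ColE1/pUC-type origin. Selection is with spectinomycin, through the aadA aminoglycoside adenylyltransferase (SmR) gene, which sits downstream of a class 1 integron Pc promoter fragment. Short lacI, lacZα and GmR fragments in the annotation are backbone remnants rather than functional genes. The rrnB T1 and T2 terminators upstream of the cloning site shield the insert from read-through transcription.

The insert is flanked by two attL recombination sites, both labelled attL3 by the automated annotation. These allow the ORF to be moved by an LR Clonase reaction into any compatible destination vector. The entry clone has no promoter driving the insert, so expression depends on the destination vector; a T7 promoter lies just outside the downstream att site, on the opposite strand. The ORF is in the "open" configuration with no stop codon after it, which permits C-terminal fusion to tags encoded by the destination vector.

The reference transcript listed, together with the roughly 3.7 kb between the att sites, indicates a shorter NOTCH2 isoform rather than the full-length receptor. The annotation matches only the first ~2.7 kb of this interval to the canonical NOTCH2 protein. Although the name says WT, the record lists a C946Y change, and this discrepancy is not explained. NOTCH2 encodes a receptor for Jagged and Delta ligands that governs cell-fate decisions.
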