Features (pLannotate 1.2.2; 12 found; start..end, strand, type, name):
    580..1168    +  rep_origin     ori: high-copy-number ColE1/pMB1/pBR322/pUC origin of replication
   1351..1443    +  CDS            lacI (fragment): lac repressor; lacI; The lac repressor binds to the lac operator to inhibit transcription in E. coli. This inhibition can be relieved by adding lactose or isopropyl-β-D-thiogalactopyranoside (IPTG).
   1498..1525    -  terminator     rrnB T2 terminator: transcription terminator T2 from the E. coli rrnB gene
   1657..1700    +  terminator     rrnB T1 terminator: Escherichia coli rrnB; transcription terminator T1 from the E. coli rrnB gene
   1747..1783    -  CDS            lacZα (fragment): LacZα fragment of β-galactosidase; lacZ fragment
   1800..1895    +  protein_bind   attL3: mutant version of attL; recombination site for the Gateway® LR reaction LR Clonase™
   1901..4582    +  CDS            NOTCH2 (fragment): NOTC2_HUMAN - Experimental evidence at protein level: Swiss-Prot protein existence level 1. Functions as a receptor for membrane-bound ligands Jagged-1 (JAG1), Jagged-2 (JAG2) and Delta-1 (DLL1) to regulate cell-fate determination. Upon ligand activation through the released notch intracellular domain (NICD) it forms a transcriptional activator complex with RBPJ/RBPSUH and activates genes of the enhancer of split locus (PubMed:21378985, PubMed:21378989). Affects the implementation of differentiation, proliferation and apoptotic programs (By similarity). Involved in bone remodeling and homeosta
   5610..5705    -  protein_bind   attL3: mutant version of attL; recombination site for the Gateway® LR reaction LR Clonase™
   5724..5742    -  promoter       T7 promoter: promoter for bacteriophage T7 RNA polymerase
   5932..5955    +  promoter       Pc promoter (fragment): intI1 (promoter lies within the coding sequence); class 1 integron promoter
   6131..6187    +  CDS            GmR (fragment): gentamycin acetyltransferase; aacC1; confers resistance to gentamycin
   6194..487     +  CDS            SmR (across the origin): aminoglycoside adenylyltransferase (Murphy, 1985); aadA; confers resistance to spectinomycin and streptomycin
>Addgene plasmid #82292 | pDONR223_NOTCH2_WT | addgene full sequence | sequence record 165367 | Addgene NGS result
AGCTAAGCGCGAACTGCAATTTGGAGAATGGCAGCGCAATGACATTCTTGCAGGTATCTTCGAGCCAGCC
ACGATCGACATTGATCTGGCTATCTTGCTGACAAAAGCAAGAGAACATAGCGTTGCCTTGGTAGGTCCAG
CGGCGGAGGAACTCTTTGATCCGGTTCCTGAACAGGATCTATTTGAGGCGCTAAATGAAACCTTAACGCT
ATGGAACTCGCCGCCCGACTGGGCTGGCGATGAGCGAAATGTAGTGCTTACGTTGTCCCGCATTTGGTAC
AGCGCAGTAACCGGCAAAATCGCGCCGAAGGATGTCGCTGCCGACTGGGCAATGGAGCGCCTGCCGGCCC
AGTATCAGCCCGTCATACTTGAAGCTAGACAGGCTTATCTTGGACAAGAAGAAGATCGCTTGGCCTCGCG
CGCAGATCAGTTGGAAGAATTTGTCCACTACGTGAAAGGCGAGATCACCAAGGTAGTCGGCAAATAACCC
TCGAGCCACCCATGACCAAAATCCCTTAACGTGAGTTACGCGTCGTTCCACTGAGCGTCAGACCCCGTAG
AAAAGATCAAAGGATCTTCTTGAGATCCTTTTTTTCTGCGCGTAATCTGCTGCTTGCAAACAAAAAAACC
ACCGCTACCAGCGGTGGTTTGTTTGCCGGATCAAGAGCTACCAACTCTTTTTCCGAAGGTAACTGGCTTC
AGCAGAGCGCAGATACCAAATACTGTTCTTCTAGTGTAGCCGTAGTTAGGCCACCACTTCAAGAACTCTG
TAGCACCGCCTACATACCTCGCTCTGCTAATCCTGTTACCAGTGGCTGCTGCCAGTGGCGATAAGTCGTG
TCTTACCGGGTTGGACTCAAGACGATAGTTACCGGATAAGGCGCAGCGGTCGGGCTGAACGGGGGGTTCG
TGCACACAGCCCAGCTTGGAGCGAACGACCTACACCGAACTGAGATACCTACAGCGTGAGCTATGAGAAA
GCGCCACGCTTCCCGAAGGGAGAAAGGCGGACAGGTATCCGGTAAGCGGCAGGGTCGGAACAGGAGAGCG
CACGAGGGAGCTTCCAGGGGGAAACGCCTGGTATCTTTATAGTCCTGTCGGGTTTCGCCACCTCTGACTT
GAGCGTCGATTTTTGTGATGCTCGTCAGGGGGGCGGAGCCTATGGAAAAACGCCAGCAACGCGGCCTTTT
TACGGTTCCTGGCCTTTTGCTGGCCTTTTGCTCACATGTTCTTTCCTGCGTTATCCCCTGATTCTGTGGA
TAACCGTATTACCGCCTTTGAGTGAGCTGATACCGCTCGCCGCAGCCGAACGACCGAGCGCAGCGAGTCA
GTGAGCGAGGAAGCGGAAGAGCGCCCAATACGCAAACCGCCTCTCCCCGCGCGTTGGCCGATTCATTAAT
GCAGCTGGCACGACAGGTTTCCCGACTGGAAAGCGGGCAGTGAGCGCAACGCAATTAATACGCGTACCGC
TAGCCAGGAAGAGTTTGTAGAAACGCAAAAAGGCCATCCGTCAGGATGGCCTTCTGCTTAGTTTGATGCC
TGGCAGTTTATGGCGGGCGTCCTGCCCGCCACCCTCCGGGCCGTTGCTTCACAACGTTCAAATCCGCTCC
CGGCGGATTTGTCCTACTCAGGAGAGCGTTCACCGACAAACAACAGATAAAACGAAAGGCCCAGTCTTCC
GACTGAGCCTTTCGTTTTATTTGATGCCTGGCAGTTCCCTACTCTCGCGTTAACGCTAGCATGGATGTTT
TCCCAGTCACGACGTTGTAAAACGACGGCCAGTCTTAAGCTCGGGCCCCAAATAATGATTTTATTTTGAC
TGATAGTGACCTGTTCGTTGCAACAAATTGATGAGCAATGCTTTTTTATAATGCCAACTTTGTACAAAAA
AGTTGGCACCATGCCCGCCCTGCGCCCCGCTCTGCTGTGGGCGCTGCTGGCGCTCTGGCTGTGCTGCGCG
GCCCCCGCGCATGCATTGCAGTGTCGAGATGGCTATGAACCCTGTGTAAATGAAGGAATGTGTGTTACCT
ACCACAATGGCACAGGATACTGCAAATGTCCAGAAGGCTTCTTGGGGGAATATTGTCAACATCGAGACCC
CTGTGAGAAGAACCGCTGCCAGAATGGTGGGACTTGTGTGGCCCAGGCCATGCTGGGGAAAGCCACGTGC
CGATGTGCCTCAGGGTTTACAGGAGAGGACTGCCAGTACTCAACATCTCATCCATGCTTTGTGTCTCGAC
CCTGCCTGAATGGCGGCACATGCCATATGCTCAGCCGGGATACCTATGAGTGCACCTGTCAAGTCGGGTT
TACAGGTAAGGAGTGCCAATGGACGGATGCCTGCCTGTCTCATCCCTGTGCAAATGGAAGTACCTGTACC
ACTGTGGCCAACCAGTTCTCCTGCAAATGCCTCACAGGCTTCACAGGGCAGAAATGTGAGACTGATGTCA
ATGAGTGTGACATTCCAGGACACTGCCAGCATGGTGGCACCTGCCTCAACCTGCCTGGTTCCTACCAGTG
CCAGTGCCCTCAGGGCTTCACAGGCCAGTACTGTGACAGCCTGTATGTGCCCTGTGCACCCTCACCTTGT
GTCAATGGAGGCACCTGTCGGCAGACTGGTGACTTCACTTTTGAGTGCAACTGCCTTCCAGGTTTTGAAG
GGAGCACCTGTGAGAGGAATATTGATGACTGCCCTAACCACAGGTGTCAGAATGGAGGGGTTTGTGTGGA
TGGGGTCAACACTTACAACTGCCGCTGTCCCCCACAATGGACAGGACAGTTCTGCACAGAGGATGTGGAT
GAATGCCTGCTGCAGCCCAATGCCTGTCAAAATGGGGGCACCTGTGCCAACCGCAATGGAGGCTATGGCT
GTGTATGTGTCAACGGCTGGAGTGGAGATGACTGCAGTGAGAACATTGATGATTGTGCCTTCGCCTCCTG
TACTCCAGGCTCCACCTGCATCGACCGTGTGGCCTCCTTCTCTTGCATGTGCCCAGAGGGGAAGGCAGGT
CTCCTGTGTCATCTGGATGATGCATGCATCAGCAATCCTTGCCACAAGGGGGCACTGTGTGACACCAACC
CCCTAAATGGGCAATATATTTGCACCTGCCCACAAGGCTACAAAGGGGCTGACTGCACAGAAGATGTGGA
TGAATGTGCCATGGCCAATAGCAATCCTTGTGAGCATGCAGGAAAATGTGTGAACACGGATGGCGCCTTC
CACTGTGAGTGTCTGAAGGGTTATGCAGGACCTCGTTGTGAGATGGACATCAATGAGTGCCATTCAGACC
CCTGCCAGAATGATGCTACCTGTCTGGATAAGATTGGAGGCTTCACATGTCTGTGCATGCCAGGTTTCAA
AGGTGTGCATTGTGAATTAGAAATAAATGAATGTCAGAGCAACCCTTGTGTGAACAATGGGCAGTGTGTG
GATAAAGTCAATCGTTTCCAGTGCCTGTGTCCTCCTGGTTTCACTGGGCCAGTTTGCCAGATTGATATTG
ATGACTGTTCCAGTACTCCGTGTCTGAATGGGGCAAAGTGTATCGATCACCCGAATGGCTATGAATGCCA
GTGTGCCACAGGTTTCACTGGTGTGTTGTGTGAGGAGAACATTGACAACTGTGACCCCGATCCTTGCCAC
CATGGTCAGTGTCAGGATGGTATTGATTCCTACACCTGCATCTGCAATCCCGGGTACATGGGCGCCATCT
GCAGTGACCAGATTGATGAATGTTACAGCAGCCCTTGCCTGAACGATGGTCGCTGCATTGACCTGGTCAA
TGGCTACCAGTGCAACTGCCAGCCAGGCACGTCAGGGGTTAATTGTGAAATTAATTTTGATGACTGTGCA
AGTAACCCTTGTATCCATGGAATCTGTATGGATGGCATTAATCGCTACAGTTGTGTCTGCTCACCAGGAT
TCACAGGGCAGAGATGTAACATTGACATTGATGAGTGTGCCTCCAATCCCTGTCGCAAGGGTGCAACATG
TATCAACGGTGTGAATGGTTTCCGCTGTATATGCCCCGAGGGACCCCATCACCCCAGCTGCTACTCACAG
GTGAACGAATGCCTGAGCAATCCCTGCATCCATGGAAACTGTACTGGAGGTCTCAGTGGATATAAGTGTC
TCTGTGATGCAGGCTGGGTTGGCATCAACTGTGAAGTGGACAAAAATGAATGCCTTTCGAATCCGTGCCA
GAATGGAGGAACTTGTGACAATCTGGTGAATGGATACAGGTGTACTTGCAAGAAGGGCTTTAAAGGCTAT
AACTGCCAGGTGAATATTGATGAATGTGCCTCAAATCCATGCCTGAACCAAGGAACCTGCTTTGATGACA
TAAGTGGCTACACTTGCCACTGTGTGCTGCCATACACAGGCAAGAATTGTCAGACAGTATTGGCTCCCTG
TTCCCCAAACCCTTGTGAGAATGCTGCTGTTTGCAAAGAGTCACCAAATTTTGAGAGTTATACTTGCTTG
TGTGCTCCTGGCTGGCAAGGTCAGCGGTGTACCATTGACATTGACGAGTGTATCTCCAAGCCCTGCATGA
ACCATGGTCTCTGCCATAACACCCAGGGCAGCTACATGTGTGAATGTCCACCAGGCTTCAGTGGTATGGA
CTGTGAGGAGGACATTGATGACTGCCTTGCCAATCCTTGCCAGAATGGAGGTTCCTGTATGGATGGAGTG
AATACTTTCTCCTGCCTCTGCCTTCCGGGTTTCACTGGGGATAAGTACCAGACAGACATGAATGAGTGTC
TGAGTGAACCCTGTAAGAATGGAGGGACCTGCTCTGACTACGTCAACAGTTACACTTGCAAGTGCCAGGC
AGGATTTGATGGAGTCCATTGTGAGAACAACATCAATGAGTGCACTGAGAGCTCCTGTTTCAATGGTGGC
ACATGTGTTGATGGGATTAACTCCTTCTCTTGCTTGTGCCCTGTGGGTTTCACTGGATCCTTCTGCCTCC
ATGAGATCAATGAATGCAGCTCTCATCCATGCCTGAATGAGGGAACGTGTGTTGATGGCCTGGGTACCTA
CCGCTGCAGCTGCCCCCTGGGCTACACTGGGAAAAACTGTCAGACCCTGGTGAATCTCTGCAGTCGGTCT
CCATGTAAAAACAAAGGTACTTGCGTTCAGAAAAAAGCAGAGTCCCAGTGCCTATGTCCATCTGGATGGG
CTGGTGCCTATTGTGACGTGCCCAATGTCTCTTGTGACATAGCAGCCTCCAGGAGAGGTGTGCTTGTTGA
ACACTTGTGCCAGCACTCAGGTGTCTGCATCAATGCTGGCAACACGCATTACTGTCAGTGCCCCCTGGGC
TATACTGGGAGCTACTGTGAGGAGCAACTCGATGAGTGTGCGTCCAACCCCTGCCAGCACGGGGCAACAT
GCAGTGACTTCATTGGTGGATACAGATGCGAGTGTGTCCCAGGCTATCAGGGTGTCAACTGTGAGTATGA
AGTGGATGAGTGCCAGAATCAGCCCTGCCAGAATGGAGGCACCTGTATTGACCTTGTGAACCATTTCAAG
TGCTCTTGCCCACCAGGCACTCGGGGTATGAAATCATCCTTATCCATTTTCCATCCAGGGCATTGTCTTA
AGTTATTGCCAACTTTCTTGTACAAAGTTGGCATTATAAGAAAGCATTGCTTATCAATTTGTTGCAACGA
ACAGGTCACTATCAGTCAAAATAAAATCATTATTTGCCATCCAGCTGATATCCCCTATAGTGAGTCGTAT
TACATGGTCATAGCTGTTTCCTGGCAGCTCTGGCCCGTGTCTCAAAATCTCTGATGTTACATTGCACAAG
ATAAAAATATATCATCATGCCTCCTCTAGACCAGCCAGGACAGAAATGCCTCGACTTCGCTGCTACCCAA
GGTTGCCGGGTGACGCACACCGTGGAAACGGATGAAGGCACGAACCCAGTGGACATAAGCCTGTTCGGTT
CGTAAGCTGTAATGCAAGTAGCGTATGCGCTCACGCAACTGGTCCAGAACCTTGACCGAACGCAGCGGTG
GTAACGGCGCAGTGGCGGTTTTCATGGCTTGTTATGACTGTTTTTTTGGGGTACAGTCTATGCCTCGGGC
ATCCAAGCAGCAAGCGCGTTACGCCGTGGGTCGATGTTTGATGTTATGGAGCAGCAACGATGTTACGCAG
CAGGGCAGTCGCCCTAAAACAAAGTTAAACATTATGAGGGAAGCGGTGATCGCCGAAGTATCGACTCAAC
TATCAGAGGTAGTTGGCGTCATCGAGCGCCATCTCGAACCGACGTTGCTGGCCGTACATTTGTACGGCTC
CGCAGTGGATGGCGGCCTGAAGCCACACAGTGATATTGATTTGCTGGTTACGGTGACCGTAAGGCTTGAT
GAAACAACGCGGCGAGCTTTGATCAACGACCTTTTGGAAACTTCGGCTTCCCCTGGAGAGAGCGAGATTC
TCCGCGCTGTAGAAGTCACCATTGTTGTGCACGACGACATCATTCCGTGGCGTTATCC
