>Addgene plasmid #82292 | pDONR223_NOTCH2_WT | depositor partial sequence | sequence record 155663 | Insert sequence
ATGCCCGCCCTGCGCCCCGCTCTGCTGTGGGCGCTGCTGGCGCTCTGGCTGTGCTGCGCGGCCCCCGCGC
ATGCATTGCAGTGTCGAGATGGCTATGAACCCTGTGTAAATGAAGGAATGTGTGTTACCTACCACAATGG
CACAGGATACTGCAAATGTCCAGAAGGCTTCTTGGGGGAATATTGTCAACATCGAGACCCCTGTGAGAAG
AACCGCTGCCAGAATGGTGGGACTTGTGTGGCCCAGGCCATGCTGGGGAAAGCCACGTGCCGATGTGCCT
CAGGGTTTACAGGAGAGGACTGCCAGTACTCAACATCTCATCCATGCTTTGTGTCTCGACCCTGCCTGAA
TGGCGGCACATGCCATATGCTCAGCCGGGATACCTATGAGTGCACCTGTCAAGTCGGGTTTACAGGTAAG
GAGTGCCAATGGACGGATGCCTGCCTGTCTCATCCCTGTGCAAATGGAAGTACCTGTACCACTGTGGCCA
ACCAGTTCTCCTGCAAATGCCTCACAGGCTTCACAGGGCAGAAATGTGAGACTGATGTCAATGAGTGTGA
CATTCCAGGACACTGCCAGCATGGTGGCACCTGCCTCAACCTGCCTGGTTCCTACCAGTGCCAGTGCCCT
CAGGGCTTCACAGGCCAGTACTGTGACAGCCTGTATGTGCCCTGTGCACCCTCACCTTGTGTCAATGGAG
GCACCTGTCGGCAGACTGGTGACTTCACTTTTGAGTGCAACTGCCTTCCAGGTTTTGAAGGGAGCACCTG
TGAGAGGAATATTGATGACTGCCCTAACCACAGGTGTCAGAATGGAGGGGTTTGTGTGGATGGGGTCAAC
ACTTACAACTGCCGCTGTCCCCCACAATGGACAGGACAGTTCTGCACAGAGGATGTGGATGAATGCCTGC
TGCAGCCCAATGCCTGTCAAAATGGGGGCACCTGTGCCAACCGCAATGGAGGCTATGGCTGTGTATGTGT
CAACGGCTGGAGTGGAGATGACTGCAGTGAGAACATTGATGATTGTGCCTTCGCCTCCTGTACTCCAGGC
TCCACCTGCATCGACCGTGTGGCCTCCTTCTCTTGCATGTGCCCAGAGGGGAAGGCAGGTCTCCTGTGTC
ATCTGGATGATGCATGCATCAGCAATCCTTGCCACAAGGGGGCACTGTGTGACACCAACCCCCTAAATGG
GCAATATATTTGCACCTGCCCACAAGGCTACAAAGGGGCTGACTGCACAGAAGATGTGGATGAATGTGCC
ATGGCCAATAGCAATCCTTGTGAGCATGCAGGAAAATGTGTGAACACGGATGGCGCCTTCCACTGTGAGT
GTCTGAAGGGTTATGCAGGACCTCGTTGTGAGATGGACATCAATGAGTGCCATTCAGACCCCTGCCAGAA
TGATGCTACCTGTCTGGATAAGATTGGAGGCTTCACATGTCTGTGCATGCCAGGTTTCAAAGGTGTGCAT
TGTGAATTAGAAATAAATGAATGTCAGAGCAACCCTTGTGTGAACAATGGGCAGTGTGTGGATAAAGTCA
ATCGTTTCCAGTGCCTGTGTCCTCCTGGTTTCACTGGGCCAGTTTGCCAGATTGATATTGATGACTGTTC
CAGTACTCCGTGTCTGAATGGGGCAAAGTGTATCGATCACCCGAATGGCTATGAATGCCAGTGTGCCACA
GGTTTCACTGGTGTGTTGTGTGAGGAGAACATTGACAACTGTGACCCCGATCCTTGCCACCATGGTCAGT
GTCAGGATGGTATTGATTCCTACACCTGCATCTGCAATCCCGGGTACATGGGCGCCATCTGCAGTGACCA
GATTGATGAATGTTACAGCAGCCCTTGCCTGAACGATGGTCGCTGCATTGACCTGGTCAATGGCTACCAG
TGCAACTGCCAGCCAGGCACGTCAGGGGTTAATTGTGAAATTAATTTTGATGACTGTGCAAGTAACCCTT
GTATCCATGGAATCTGTATGGATGGCATTAATCGCTACAGTTGTGTCTGCTCACCAGGATTCACAGGGCA
GAGATGTAACATTGACATTGATGAGTGTGCCTCCAATCCCTGTCGCAAGGGTGCAACATGTATCAACGGT
GTGAATGGTTTCCGCTGTATATGCCCCGAGGGACCCCATCACCCCAGCTGCTACTCACAGGTGAACGAAT
GCCTGAGCAATCCCTGCATCCATGGAAACTGTACTGGAGGTCTCAGTGGATATAAGTGTCTCTGTGATGC
AGGCTGGGTTGGCATCAACTGTGAAGTGGACAAAAATGAATGCCTTTCGAATCCGTGCCAGAATGGAGGA
ACTTGTGACAATCTGGTGAATGGATACAGGTGTACTTGCAAGAAGGGCTTTAAAGGCTATAACTGCCAGG
TGAATATTGATGAATGTGCCTCAAATCCATGCCTGAACCAAGGAACCTGCTTTGATGACATAAGTGGCTA
CACTTGCCACTGTGTGCTGCCATACACAGGCAAGAATTGTCAGACAGTATTGGCTCCCTGTTCCCCAAAC
CCTTGTGAGAATGCTGCTGTTTGCAAAGAGTCACCAAATTTTGAGAGTTATACTTGCTTGTGTGCTCCTG
GCTGGCAAGGTCAGCGGTGTACCATTGACATTGACGAGTGTATCTCCAAGCCCTGCATGAACCATGGTCT
CTGCCATAACACCCAGGGCAGCTACATGTGTGAATGTCCACCAGGCTTCAGTGGTATGGACTGTGAGGAG
GACATTGATGACTGCCTTGCCAATCCTTGCCAGAATGGAGGTTCCTGTATGGATGGAGTGAATACTTTCT
CCTGCCTCTGCCTTCCGGGTTTCACTGGGGATAAGTACCAGACAGACATGAATGAGTGTCTGAGTGAACC
CTGTAAGAATGGAGGGACCTGCTCTGACTACGTCAACAGTTACACTTGCAAGTGCCAGGCAGGATTTGAT
GGAGTCCATTGTGAGAACAACATCAATGAGTGCACTGAGAGCTCCTGTTTCAATGGTGGCACATGTGTTG
ATGGGATTAACTCCTTCTCTTGCTTGTGCCCTGTGGGTTTCACTGGATCCTTCTGCCTCCATGAGATCAA
TGAATGCAGCTCTCATCCATGCCTGAATGAGGGAACGTGTGTTGATGGCCTGGGTACCTACCGCTGCAGC
TGCCCCCTGGGCTACACTGGGAAAAACTGTCAGACCCTGGTGAATCTCTGCAGTCGGTCTCCATGTAAAA
ACAAAGGTACTTGCGTTCAGAAAAAAGCAGAGTCCCAGTGCCTATGTCCATCTGGATGGGCTGGTGCCTA
TTGTGACGTGCCCAATGTCTCTTGTGACATAGCAGCCTCCAGGAGAGGTGTGCTTGTTGAACACTTGTGC
CAGCACTCAGGTGTCTGCATCAATGCTGGCAACACGCATTACTGTCAGTGCCCCCTGGGCTATACTGGGA
GCTACTGTGAGGAGCAACTCGATGAGTGTGCGTCCAACCCCTGCCAGCACGGGGCAACATGCAGTGACTT
CATTGGTGGATACAGATGCGAGTGTGTCCCAGGCTATCAGGGTGTCAACTGTGAGTATGAAGTGGATGAG
TGCCAGAATCAGCCCTGCCAGAATGGAGGCACCTGTATTGACCTTGTGAACCATTTCAAGTGCTCTTGCC
CACCAGGCACTCGGGGTATGAAATCATCCTTATCCATTTTCCATCCAGGGCATTGTCTTAAGTTA
